>Addgene plasmid #218135 | pJM189A | addgene full sequence | sequence record 430308 | Addgene NGS Result
TTATTTGCCGACTACCTTGGTGATCTCGCCTTTCACGTAGTGGACAAATTCTTCCAACTGATCTGCGCGC
GAGGCCAAGCGATCTTCTTCTTGTCCAAGATAAGCCTGTCTAGCTTCAAGTATGACGGGCTGATACTGGG
CCGGCAGGCGCTCCATTGCCCAGTCGGCAGCGACATCCTTCGGCGCGATTTTGCCGGTTACTGCGCTGTA
CCAAATGCGGGACAACGTAAGCACTACATTTCGCTCATCGCCAGCCCAGTCGGGCGGCGAGTTCCATAGC
GTTAAGGTTTCATTTAGCGCCTCAAATAGATCCTGTTCAGGAACCGGATCAAAGAGTTCCTCCGCCGCTG
GACCTACCAAGGCAACGCTATGTTCTCTTGCTTTTGTCAGCAAGATAGCCAGATCAATGTCGATCGTGGC
TGGCTCGAAGATACCTGCAAGAATGTCATTGCGCTGCCATTCTCCAAATTGCAGTTCGCGCTTAGCTGGA
TAACGCCACGGAATGATGTCGTCGTGCACAACAATGGTGACTTCTACAGCGCGGAGAATCTCGCTCTCTC
CAGGGGAAGCCGAAGTTTCCAAAAGGTCGTTGATCAAAGCTCGCCGCGTTGTTTCATCAAGCCTTACGGT
CACCGTAACCAGCAAATCAATATCACTGTGTGGCTTCAGGCCGCCATCCACTGCGGAGCCGTACAAATGT
ACGGCCAGCAACGTCGGTTCGAGATGGCGCTCGATGACGCCAACTACCTCTGATAGTTGAGTCGATACTT
CGGCGATCACCGCTTCCCTCATACTCTTCCTTTTTCAATATTATTGAAGCATTTATCAGGGTTATTGTCT
CATGAGCGGATACATATTTGAATGTATTTAGAAAAATAGGCCAAATAGGCCGTTGAGATCCTTTTTTTCT
GCGCGTAATCTGCTGCTTGCAAACAAAAAAACCACCGCTACCAGCGGTGGTTTGTTTGCCGGATCAAGAG
CTACCACCTCTTTTTCCGAAGGTAACTGGCTTCAGCAGAGCGCAGATACCAAATACTGTCCTTCTAGTGT
AGCCGTAGTTAGGCCACCACTTCAAGAACTCTGTAGCACCGCCTACATACCTCGCTCTGCTAATCCTGTT
ACCAGTGGCTGCTGCCAGTGGCGATAAGTCGTGTCTTACCGGGTTGGACTCAAGACGATAGTTACCGGAT
AAGGCGCAGCGGTCGGGCTGAACGGGGGGTTCGTGCACACAGCCCAGCTTGGAGCGAACGACCTACACCG
AACTGAGATACCTACAGCGTGAGCTATGAGAAAGCGCCACGCTTCCCGAAGGGAGAAAGGCGGACAGGTA
TCCGGTAAGCGGCAGGGTCGGAACAGGAGAGCGCACGAGGGAGCTTCCAGGGGGAAACGCCTGGTATCTT
TATAGTCCTGTCGGGTTTCGCCACCTCTGACTTGAGCGTCGATTTTTGTGATGCTCGTCAGGGGGGCGGA
GCCTATGGAAAAACGCCAGCAACGCGGCCTTTTTACGGTTCCTGGCCTTTTGCTGGCCTTTTGCTCACAT
GTTCTTTCCTGCGTTATCCCCTGATTCTGTGGATAACCGTATTACCGCCTTTGAGTGAGCTGATACCGCT
CGCCGCAGCCGAACGACCGAGCGCAGCGAGTCAGTGAGCGAGGAAGCGGAAGAGCGCCTGATGCGGTATT
TTCTCCTTACGCATCTGTGCGGTATTTCACACCGCATATGGTGCACTCTCAGTACAATCTGCTCTGATGC
CGCATAGTTAAGCCAGTATACACTCCGCTATCGCTACGTGACTGGGTCATGGCTGCGCCCCGACACCCGC
CAACACCCGCTGACGCGCCCTGACGGGCTTGTCTGCTCCCGGCATCCGCTTACAGACAAGCTGTGACCGT
CTCCGGGAGCTGCATGTGTCAGAGGTTTTCACCGTCATCACCGAAACGCGCGAGGCAGCTGCGGTAAAGC
TCATCAGCGTGGTCGTGAAGCGATTCACAGATGTCTGCCTGTTCATCCGCGTCCAGCTCGTTGAGTTTCT
CCAGAAGCGTTAATGTCTGGCTTCTGATAAAGCGGGCCATGTTAAGGGCGGTTTTTTCCTGTTTGGTCAC
TGATGCCTCCGTGTAAGGGGGATTTCTGTTCATGGGGGTAATGATACCGATGAAACGAGAGAGGATGCTC
ACGATACGGGTTACTGATGATGAACAAGAGGACATCCGGTCAAATAAAACGAAAGGCTCAGTCGAAAGAC
TGGGCCTTTCGTTTTGCTGAGGATTCTAGAGCACAGCTAACACCACGTCGTCCCTATCTGCTGCCCTAGG
TCTATGAGTGGTTGCTGGATAACTTTACGGGCATGCATAAGGCTCGGTATCTATATTCAGGGAGACCACA
ACGGTTTCCCTCTACAAATAATTTTGTTTAACTTTTACTAGAGTAAGGAGGAAAAAAAA
[273 nt withheld, positions 2440-2712]
GCGGCCGCGGAACAAAAGCTTATTTCTGAAGAGGACTTGTTCAATGTACTGATGGTCCATAAACGGAGTC
ACACTGGCGAGCGCCCGCTCCAATGTGAAATCTGCGGGTTCACGTGTCGGCAGAAGGGCAACCTCCTCCG
GCATATCAAGCTGCACACGGGTGAAAAACCGTTTAAGTGCCATCTCTGCAATTACGCCTGTCAGAGAAGA
GATGCTTTGTAACTTAATTAACGGCACTCCTCAGCAAATATAATGACCCTCTTGATAACCCAAGAGGGCA
TTTTTTAATGCCCATGGCGT
Features (pLannotate 1.2.2; 10 found; start..end, strand, type, name):
      1..792     -  CDS            SmR: aminoglycoside adenylyltransferase (Murphy, 1985); aadA; confers resistance to spectinomycin and streptomycin
    793..864     -  promoter       AmpR promoter: bla
    893..1481    +  rep_origin     ori: high-copy-number ColE1/pMB1/pBR322/pUC origin of replication
   1667..1807    -  misc_feature   bom: basis of mobility region from pBR322
   1909..2100    -  CDS            rop: Rop protein, which maintains plasmids at low copy number; rop
   2141..2197    +  CDS            mbeC (fragment): MBEC_ECOLX - Experimental evidence at protein level: Swiss-Prot protein existence level 1. Required for efficient mobilization of ColE1 plasmid and is thus essential to promote the specific transfer of the plasmid during conjugation. Probably functions by inducing DNA bending, helping the MbeA relaxase to melt the DNA around the nic site and cleave the phosphodiester bond. Binds specifically double-stranded DNA (dsDNA) containing the ColE1 oriT but does not recognize the inverted repeat (IR). From Escherichia coli.
   2211..2255    +  terminator     rrnB T1 terminator: transcription terminator T1 from the E. coli rrnB gene
   2440..2712    +  CDS            rpoZ (sequence withheld): RPOZ_ECO24 - Experimental evidence at protein level: Swiss-Prot protein existence level 1. Promotes RNA polymerase assembly. Latches the N- and C- terminal regions of the beta' subunit thereby facilitating its interaction with the beta and alpha subunits. From Escherichia coli O139:H28 (strain E24377A / ETEC).
   2725..2751    +  CDS            Myc (fragment): Myc (human c-Myc proto-oncogene) epitope tag
   2755..2859    +  CDS            Ikzf1 (fragment): IKZF1_MOUSE - Also known as Ikaros, Lyf1, Zfpn1a1, Znfn1a1. Experimental evidence at protein level: Swiss-Prot protein existence level 1. Transcription regulator of hematopoietic cell differentiation. Binds gamma-satellite DNA. Binds with higher affinity to gamma satellite A. Plays a role in the development of lymphocytes, B- and T-cells. Binds and activates the enhancer (delta-A element) of the CD3-delta gene. Repressor of the TDT (terminal deoxynucleotidyltransferase) gene during thymocyte differentiation. Regulates transcription through association with both HDAC-dependent and HDAC-independ
