[The description below was written by a language model from this plasmid's Addgene catalogue record and pLannotate feature annotations shown in this document.]
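Description:
pJM189A is a small (about 3 kb) bacterial expression plasmid built on a ColE1 backbone and intended for use in E. coli as one component of a bacterial hybrid transcriptional activation circuit. It replicates from a ColE1/pMB1-type origin. The pBR322-derived bom region and the rop gene are retained, and Rop keeps copy number down, consistent with the catalogue listing it as low copy. A short mbeC fragment is a remnant of the ColE1 mobilization region. Selection is by spectinomycin through the aadA aminoglycoside adenylyltransferase gene (SmR), which the annotation places directly downstream of the bla (AmpR) promoter.

The payload is a fusion protein with the E. coli RNA polymerase omega subunit (rpoZ) at the N terminus, followed by a sequence annotated as a partial Myc epitope tag and then the zinc-finger degron SD0. The annotation software matches the SD0 segment to a fragment of the Ikaros (IKZF1) zinc-finger protein. An rrnB T1 terminator lies upstream of the cassette, presumably insulating it from read-through transcription. The promoter driving the fusion is not annotated and the record does not state it.

In circuits of this type, the omega fusion recruits RNA polymerase to a reporter or selection gene promoter only when the fused domain binds a partner protein tethered to DNA nearby, so that transcription reports on the interaction. Here the recorded purpose is hybrid circuit activation. The associated work concerns continuous evolution of compact degradation tags regulated by molecular glues, which suggests SD0 serves as a starting or reference degron whose glue-dependent binding to a partner is coupled to gene expression. The partner and reporter components are carried elsewhere and are not part of this plasmid.
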