Addgene plasmid #218135: pJM189A
Purpose: For hybrid circuit activation. Expresses E. coli RNAP omega subunit fused to ZF degron SD0.
Depositing lab: David Liu. Depositing organization: Broad Institute. Publication: Continuous evolution of compact protein degradation tags regulated by selective molecular glues. Mercer JAM, DeCarlo SJ, Roy Burman SS, Sreekanth V, Nelson AT, Hunkeler M, Chen PJ, Donovan KA, Kokkonda P, Tiwari PK, Shoba VM, Deb A, Choudhary A, Fischer ES, Liu DR. Science. 2024 Mar 15;383(6688):eadk4422. doi: 10.1126/science.adk4422. Epub 2024 Mar 15. PubMed 38484051.
Backbone
  Vector backbone: ColE1
Growth in bacteria
  Bacterial resistance: Spectinomycin, 50 μg/mL
  Growth temperature: 37°C
  Growth strain: DH5alpha
  Copy number: Low Copy
Gene/Insert
  Gene/Insert name: SD0
  Tag / fusion protein: rpoZ (N terminal on insert)
Terms and licenses: Academic/Nonprofit Terms; Industry Terms: Not Available to Industry
How to cite: pJM189A was a gift from David Liu (Addgene plasmid # 218135 ; http://n2t.net/addgene:218135 ; RRID:Addgene_218135)
